>Addgene plasmid #236462 | pcDNA3.1alphaFEM1CalphaFLAG | addgene full sequence | sequence record 473150 | Addgene NGS Result
CATTCAGCTCCGGTTCCCAACGATCAAGGCGAGTTACATGATCCCCCATGTTGTGCAAAAAAGCGGTTAG
CTCCTTCGGTCCTCCGATCGTTGTCAGAAGTAAGTTGGCCGCAGTGTTATCACTCATGGTTATGGCAGCA
CTGCATAATTCTCTTACTGTCATGCCATCCGTAAGATGCTTTTCTGTGACTGGTGAGTACTCAACCAAGT
CATTCTGAGAATAGTGTATGCGGCGACCGAGTTGCTCTTGCCCGGCGTCAATACGGGATAATACCGCGCC
ACATAGCAGAACTTTAAAAGTGCTCATCATTGGAAAACGTTCTTCGGGGCGAAAACTCTCAAGGATCTTA
CCGCTGTTGAGATCCAGTTCGATGTAACCCACTCGTGCACCCAACTGATCTTCAGCATCTTTTACTTTCA
CCAGCGTTTCTGGGTGAGCAAAAACAGGAAGGCAAAATGCCGCAAAAAAGGGAATAAGGGCGACACGGAA
ATGTTGAATACTCATACTCTTCCTTTTTCAATATTATTGAAGCATTTATCAGGGTTATTGTCTCATGAGC
GGATACATATTTGAATGTATTTAGAAAAATAAACAAATAGGGGTTCCGCGCACATTTCCCCGAAAAGTGC
CACCTGACGTCGACGGATCGGGAGATCTCCCGATCCCCTATGGTGCACTCTCAGTACAATCTGCTCTGAT
GCCGCATAGTTAAGCCAGTATCTGCTCCCTGCTTGTGTGTTGGAGGTCGCTGAGTAGTGCGCGAGCAAAA
TTTAAGCTACAACAAGGCAAGGCTTGACCGACAATTGCATGAAGAATCTGCTTAGGGTTAGGCGTTTTGC
GCTGCTTCGCGATGTACGGGCCAGATATACGCGTTGACATTGATTATTGACTAGTTATTAATAGTAATCA
ATTACGGGGTCATTAGTTCATAGCCCATATATGGAGTTCCGCGTTACATAACTTACGGTAAATGGCCCGC
CTGGCTGACCGCCCAACGACCCCCGCCCATTGACGTCAATAATGACGTATGTTCCCATAGTAACGCCAAT
AGGGACTTTCCATTGACGTCAATGGGTGGAGTATTTACGGTAAACTGCCCACTTGGCAGTACATCAAGTG
TATCATATGCCAAGTACGCCCCCTATTGACGTCAATGACGGTAAATGGCCCGCCTGGCATTATGCCCAGT
ACATGACCTTATGGGACTTTCCTACTTGGCAGTACATCTACGTATTAGTCATCGCTATTACCATGGTGAT
GCGGTTTTGGCAGTACATCAATGGGCGTGGATAGCGGTTTGACTCACGGGGATTTCCAAGTCTCCACCCC
ATTGACGTCAATGGGAGTTTGTTTTGGCACCAAAATCAACGGGACTTTCCAAAATGTCGTAACAACTCCG
CCCCATTGACGCAAATGGGCGGTAGGCGTGTACGGTGGGAGGTCTATATAAGCAGAGCTCTCTGGCTAAC
TAGAGAACCCACTGCTTACTGGCTTATCGAAATTAATACGACTCACTATAGGGAGACCCAAGCTGGCTAG
CGTTTAAACTTAAGCTTGGTACCGAGCTCGGATCCGCCACCATGGATCTAAAGACAGCAGTATTTAACGC
AGCTCGGGATGGCAAACTCCGGCTTCTCACCAAATTGTTGGCAAGCAAATCCAAAGAGGAGGTTTCCTCC
TTGATCTCTGAAAAAACAAATGGGGCCACGCCACTCTTGATGGCCGCCAGGTATGGGCACCTTGACATGG
TGGAATTCCTCCTAGAGCAATGCAGTGCCTCCATAGAAGTTGGGGGCTCCGTCAATTTTGATGGCGAAAC
CATTGAGGGGGCTCCCCCTTTATGGGCCGCTTCTGCAGCAGGACATCTGAAGGTGGTCCAGTCCTTGTTA
AATCATGGAGCATCTGTCAACAACACGACTTTAACCAATTCAACTCCTCTTCGAGCTGCGTGTTTCGATG
GCCATTTGGAAATAGTGAAGTACCTTGTAGAACACAAAGCTGATTTGGAAGTGTCAAACCGACATGGGCA
TACGTGCTTGATGATTTCATGTTACAAAGGACATAAAGAGATTGCTCAGTATTTACTTGAAAAGGGGGCA
GATGTTAATAGAAAAAGTGTCAAAGGTAATACTGCATTGCATGATTGTGCAGAATCTGGAAGTTTGGACA
TCATGAAGATGCTTCTTATGTATTGTGCCAAGATGGAAAAGGATGGTTATGGAATGACTCCCCTTCTCTC
AGCAAGTGTGACTGGTCACACAAATATTGTGGATTTTCTGACACACCATGCACAGACCAGCAAGACAGAA
CGTATTAATGCTCTAGAGCTTCTGGGAGCTACATTTGTAGACAAAAAAAGAGATCTGCTTGGGGCTTTGA
AATACTGGAAAAAGGCAATGAACATGAGGTACAGTGATAGGACTAATATTATTAGTAAACCAGTGCCACA
GACACTAATAATGGCTTATGATTATGCCAAGGAAGTGAACAGTGCAGAAGAGCTAGAAGGTCTTATTGCT
GATCCTGATGAGATGAGAATGCAGGCACTATTAATCAGAGAACGTATTCTTGGTCCTTCTCATCCTGATA
CCTCTTACTATATTAGATATAGAGGCGCTGTCTATGCAGACTCTGGAAATTTCAAACGATGCATCAACCT
ATGGAAGTATGCTTTGGATATGCAGCAGAGCAATTTGGATCCTTTAAGCCCAATGACCGCCAGCAGCTTA
TTATCTTTTGCAGAACTATTCTCCTTTATGCTACAGGATAGGGCTAAAGGCCTGCTGGGTACTACTGTTA
CATTTGATGATCTTATGGGCATACTTTGCAAAAGCGTCCTTGAAATAGAGCGAGCTATCAAACAAACTCA
GTGTCCAGCTGACCCATTACAGTTAAATAAGGCCCTTTCTATTATTTTGCACTTAATTTGCTTGTTAGAG
AAAGTTCCTTGTACTCTAGAACAAGACCATTTCAAAAAGCAGACTATATACAGGTTTCTTAAGCTGCATC
CAAGGGGAAAGAATAACTTCAGCCCTCTTCATCTGGCTGTGGACAAGAATACTACATGTGTAGGGCGGTA
CCCTGTTTGTAAATTTCCATCTCTACAAGTTACTGCAATACTGATAGAATGTGGTGCTGATGTGAACGTC
AGAGACTCGGATGACAACAGTCCCCTGCATATCGCTGCTCTTAACAACCATCCAGACATCATGAATCTCC
TTATTAAATCAGGTGCACATTTTGATGCCACAAACTTGCACAAACAAACTGCTAGTGACTTGCTGGATGA
GAAGGAAATAGCTAAAAATTTAATCCAGCCTATAAATCATACCACATTGCAGTGTCTTGCTGCTCGTGTC
ATAGTGAATCATAGAATATATTATAAAGGGCATATCCCAGAAAAGCTAGAGACTTTTGTTTCCCTTCATA
GAGATTACAAGGATGACGACGATAAGTGATAAACCCGCTGATCAGCCTCGACTGTGCCTTCTAGTTGCCA
GCCATCTGTTGTTTGCCCCTCCCCCGTGCCTTCCTTGACCCTGGAAGGTGCCACTCCCACTGTCCTTTCC
TAATAAAATGAGGAAATTGCATCGCATTGTCTGAGTAGGTGTCATTCTATTCTGGGGGGTGGGGTGGGGC
AGGACAGCAAGGGGGAGGATTGGGAAGACAATAGCAGGCATGCTGGGGATGCGGTGGGCTCTATGGCTTC
TGAGGCGGAAAGAACCAGCTGGGGCTCTAGGGGGTATCCCC
[124 nt withheld, positions 3752-3875]
C
[91 nt withheld, positions 3877-3967]
A
[49 nt withheld, positions 3969-4017]
CCTTTGACGTTGGAGTCCACGTTCTTT
[37 nt withheld, positions 4045-4081]
ACCCTATCTCGGTCTATTCTTTTGATTTATAAGGGATTTTGCCGATTTCGGCCTATTGGTTAAAAAATGA
GCTGATTTAACAAAAATTTAACGCGAATTAATTCTGTGGAATGTGTGTCAGTTAGGGTGTGGAAAGTCCC
CAGGCTCCCCAGCAGGCAGAAGTATGCAAAGCATGCATCTCAATTAGTCAGCAACCAGGTGTGGAAAGTC
CCCAGGCTCCCCAGCAGGCAGAAGTATGCAAAGCATGCATCTCAATTAGTCAGCAACCATAGTCCCGCCC
CTAACTCCGCCCATCCCGCCCCTAACTCCGCCCAGTTCCGCCCATTCTCCGCCCCATGGCTGACTAATTT
TTTTTATTTATGCAGAGGCCGAGGCCGCCTCTGCCTCTGAGCTATTCCAGAAGTAGTGAGGAGGCTTTTT
TGGAGGCCTAGGCTTTTGCAAAAAGCTCCCGGGAGCTTGTATATCCATTTTCGGATCTGATCAAGAGACA
GGATGAGGATCGTTTCGCATGATTGAACAAGATGGATTGCACGCAGGTTCTCCGGCCGCTTGGGTGGAGA
GGCTATTCGGCTATGACTGGGCACAACAGACAATCGGCTGCTCTGATGCCGCCGTGTTCCGGCTGTCAGC
GCAGGGGCGCCCGGTTCTTTTTGTCAAGACCGACCTGTCCGGTGCCCTGAATGAACTGCAGGACGAGGCA
GCGCGGCTATCGTGGCTGGCCACGACGGGCGTTCCTTGCGCAGCTGTGCTCGACGTTGTCACTGAAGCGG
GAAGGGACTGGCTGCTATTGGGCGAAGTGCCGGGGCAGGATCTCCTGTCATCTCACCTTGCTCCTGCCGA
GAAAGTATCCATCATGGCTGATGCAATGCGGCGGCTGCATACGCTTGATCCGGCTACCTGCCCATTCGAC
CACCAAGCGAAACATCGCATCGAGCGAGCACGTACTCGGATGGAAGCCGGTCTTGTCGATCAGGATGATC
TGGACGAAGAGCATCAGGGGCTCGCGCCAGCCGAACTGTTCGCCAGGCTCAAGGCGCGCATGCCCGACGG
CGAGGATCTCGTCGTGACCCATGGCGATGCCTGCTTGCCGAATATCATGGTGGAAAATGGCCGCTTTTCT
GGATTCATCGACTGTGGCCGGCTGGGTGTGGCGGACCGCTATCAGGACATAGCGTTGGCTACCCGTGATA
TTGCTGAAGAGCTTGGCGGCGAATGGGCTGACCGCTTCCTCGTGCTTTACGGTATCGCCGCTCCCGATTC
GCAGCGCATCGCCTTCTATCGCCTTCTTGACGAGTTCTTCTGAGCGGGACTCTGGGGTTCGAAATGACCG
ACCAAGCGACGCCCAACCTGCCATCACGAGATTTCGATTCCACCGCCGCCTTCTATGAAAGGTTGGGCTT
CGGAATCGTTTTCCGGGACGCCGGCTGGATGATCCTCCAGCGCGGGGATCTCATGCTGGAGTTCTTCGCC
CACCCCAACTTGTTTATTGCAGCTTATAATGGTTACAAATAAAGCAATAGCATCACAAATTTCACAAATA
AAGCATTTTTTTCACTGCATTCTAGTTGTGGTTTGTCCAAACTCATCAATGTATCTTATCATGTCTGTAT
ACCGTCGACCTCTAGCTAGAGCTTGGCGTAATCATGGTCATAGCTGTTTCCTGTGTGAAATTGTTATCCG
CTCACAATTCCACACAACATACGAGCCGGAAGCATAAAGTGTAAAGCCTGGGGTGCCTAATGAGTGAGCT
AACTCACATTAATTGCGTTGCGCTCACTGCCCGCTTTCCAGTCGGGAAACCTGTCGTGCCAGCTGCATTA
ATGAATCGGCCAACGCGCGGGGAGAGGCGGTTTGCGTATTGGGCGCTCTTCCGCTTCCTCGCTCACTGAC
TCGCTGCGCTCGGTCGTTCGGCTGCGGCGAGCGGTATCAGCTCACTCAAAGGCGGTAATACGGTTATCCA
CAGAATCAGGGGATAACGCAGGAAAGAACATGTGAGCAAAAGGCCAGCAAAAGGCCAGGAACCGTAAAAA
GGCCGCGTTGCTGGCGTTTTTCCATAGGCTCCGCCCCCCTGACGAGCATCACAAAAATCGACGCTCAAGT
CAGAGGTGGCGAAACCCGACAGGACTATAAAGATACCAGGCGTTTCCCCCTGGAAGCTCCCTCGTGCGCT
CTCCTGTTCCGACCCTGCCGCTTACCGGATACCTGTCCGCCTTTCTCCCTTCGGGAAGCGTGGCGCTTTC
TCATAGCTCACGCTGTAGGTATCTCAGTTCGGTGTAGGTCGTTCGCTCCAAGCTGGGCTGTGTGCACGAA
CCCCCCGTTCAGCCCGACCGCTGCGCCTTATCCGGTAACTATCGTCTTGAGTCCAACCCGGTAAGACACG
ACTTATCGCCACTGGCAGCAGCCACTGGTAACAGGATTAGCAGAGCGAGGTATGTAGGCGGTGCTACAGA
GTTCTTGAAGTGGTGGCCTAACTACGGCTACACTAGAAGAACAGTATTTGGTATCTGCGCTCTGCTGAAG
CCAGTTACCTTCGGAAAAAGAGTTGGTAGCTCTTGATCCGGCAAACAAACCACCGCTGGTAGCGGTGGTT
TTTTTGTTTGCAAGCAGCAGATTACGCGCAGAAAAAAAGGATCTCAAGAAGATCCTTTGATCTTTTCTAC
GGGGTCTGACGCTCAGTGGAACGAAAACTCACGTTAAGGGATTTTGGTCATGAGATTATCAAAAAGGATC
TTCACCTAGATCCTTTTAAATTAAAAATGAAGTTTTAAATCAATCTAAAGTATATATGAGTAAACTTGGT
CTGACAGTTACCAATGCTTAATCAGTGAGGCACCTATCTCAGCGATCTGTCTATTTCGTTCATCCATAGT
TGCCTGACTCCCCGTCGTGTAGATAACTACGATACGGGAGGGCTTACCATCTGGCCCCAGTGCTGCAATG
ATACCGCGAGACCCACGCTCACCGGCTCCAGATTTATCAGCAATAAACCAGCCAGCCGGAAGGGCCGAGC
GCAGAAGTGGTCCTGCAACTTTATCCGCCTCCATCCAGTCTATTAATTGTTGCCGGGAAGCTAGAGTAAG
TAGTTCGCCAGTTAATAGTTTGCGCAACGTTGTTGCCATTGCTACAGGCATCGTGGTGTCACGCTCGTCG
TTTGGTATGGCTT
Features (pLannotate 1.2.2; 21 found; start..end, strand, type, name):
    506..610     -  promoter       AmpR promoter: bla
    669..721     -  misc_feature   bom (fragment): basis of mobility region from pBR322
    876..1255    +  enhancer       CMV enhancer: human cytomegalovirus immediate early enhancer
   1256..1459    +  promoter       CMV promoter: human cytomegalovirus (CMV) immediate early promoter
   1455..1488    +  LTR            5' LTR (truncated) (fragment): truncated 5' long terminal repeat (LTR) from HIV-1
   1504..1522    +  promoter       T7 promoter: promoter for bacteriophage T7 RNA polymerase
   1582..3432    +  CDS            FEM1C: FEM1C_HUMAN - Also known as KIAA1785. Experimental evidence at protein level: Swiss-Prot protein existence level 1. Probable component of an E3 ubiquitin-protein ligase complex, in which it may act as a substrate recognition subunit. From Homo sapiens (Human).
   3431..3456    +  CDS            3xFLAG (fragment): three tandem FLAG® epitope tags
   3482..3706    +  polyA_signal   bGH poly(A) signal: bovine growth hormone polyadenylation signal
   3710..3731    +  promoter       SV40 promoter (fragment): SV40 enhancer and early promoter
   3752..4180    +  rep_origin     f1 ori (sequence partly withheld): f1 bacteriophage origin of replication; arrow indicates direction of (+) strand synthesis
   4194..4523    +  promoter       SV40 promoter: SV40 enhancer and early promoter
   4590..5381    +  CDS            neo: KKA2_KLEPN - Also known as kan, nptII. Experimental evidence at protein level: Swiss-Prot protein existence level 1. Resistance to kanamycin, neomycin, paromomycin, ribostamycin, butirosin and gentamicin B. From Klebsiella pneumoniae.
   5405..5563    +  CDS            ble (fragment): BLE_KLEPN - Experimental evidence at protein level: Swiss-Prot protein existence level 1. Binding protein with a strong affinity to the bleomycin family of antibiotics. Binds to CL990; an antimitotic-antibiotic compound. From Klebsiella pneumoniae.
   5558..5679    +  polyA_signal   SV40 poly(A) signal: SV40 polyadenylation signal
   5752..5768    -  protein_bind   lac operator: The lac repressor binds to the lac operator to inhibit transcription in E. coli. This inhibition can be relieved by adding lactose or isopropyl-β-D-thiogalactopyranoside (IPTG). lac repressor encoded by lacI
   5776..5806    -  promoter       lac promoter: promoter for the E. coli lac operon
   5821..5842    -  protein_bind   CAP binding site: CAP binding activates transcription in the presence of cAMP. E. coli catabolite activator protein
   5855..5947    -  CDS            lacI (fragment): lac repressor; lacI; The lac repressor binds to the lac operator to inhibit transcription in E. coli. This inhibition can be relieved by adding lactose or isopropyl-β-D-thiogalactopyranoside (IPTG).
   6130..6718    -  rep_origin     ori: high-copy-number ColE1/pMB1/pBR322/pUC origin of replication
   6889..505     -  CDS            AmpR (across the origin): β-lactamase; bla; confers resistance to ampicillin, carbenicillin, and related antibiotics
