[The description below was written by a language model from this plasmid's Addgene catalogue record and pLannotate feature annotations shown in this document.]
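Description:
pcDNA3.1alphaFEM1CalphaFLAG is a mammalian expression plasmid built on the pcDNA3.1 backbone for transient overexpression of human FEM1C carrying a C-terminal FLAG epitope. The sequenced record is about 7.2 kb. In E. coli it is maintained at high copy through a ColE1/pUC-type origin and selected with ampicillin via the β-lactamase gene and its native promoter. An f1 phage origin is also present, which in principle allows single-stranded DNA production. Short annotated fragments of bom, lac promoter/operator, CAP site and lacI are backbone remnants with no evident role in the construct's use.

The expression cassette consists of the human cytomegalovirus immediate-early enhancer and promoter, followed by a T7 promoter (useful for in vitro transcription or as a sequencing primer site), the FEM1C open reading frame, and a bovine growth hormone polyadenylation signal. Immediately after the coding sequence, the annotation tool flags a short match to part of a 3xFLAG element. Its length is consistent with the single FLAG tag listed in the catalogue entry, allowing detection or immunoprecipitation of the protein with anti-FLAG antibodies. A brief hit to a truncated HIV-1 5' LTR just downstream of the CMV promoter is only a few dozen bases and is probably a sequence-similarity artefact, not a functional viral element. A separate SV40 early promoter drives the neomycin phosphotransferase gene, terminated by an SV40 poly(A) signal, so G418 selection of stable transfectants is possible although the stated purpose is transient expression. FEM1C is annotated as a probable substrate-recognition subunit of an E3 ubiquitin ligase complex, and the associated publication concerns FEM1 proteins in the regulation of SLBP degradation. The cloning sites used are not recorded.
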