Addgene plasmid #236462: pcDNA3.1alphaFEM1CalphaFLAG
Purpose: transient overexpression of FEM1C in mammalian cells
Depositing lab: Michele Pagano. Depositing organization: NYU Grossman School of Medicine. Publication: FEM1 proteins are ancient regulators of SLBP degradation. Dankert JF, Pagan JK, Starostina NG, Kipreos ET, Pagano M. Cell Cycle. 2017 Mar 19;16(6):556-564. doi: 10.1080/15384101.2017.1284715. Epub 2017 Jan 24. PubMed 28118078.
Backbone
  Vector backbone: pcDNA3.1
  Vector type: Mammalian Expression
Growth in bacteria
  Bacterial resistance: Ampicillin, 100 μg/mL
  Growth temperature: 37°C
  Growth strain: DH5alpha
  Copy number: High Copy
Gene/Insert
  Gene/Insert name: FEM1C
  Species: H. sapiens (human)
  Entrez Gene: FEM1C (a.k.a. EUROIMAGE686608, EUROIMAGE783647, FEM1A)
  Tag / fusion protein: FLAG (C terminal on insert)
  Cloning method: Restriction Enzyme; 5′ cloning site Unknown (unknown if destroyed)
Terms and licenses: Academic/Nonprofit Terms; Industry Terms: Not Available to Industry
How to cite: pcDNA3.1alphaFEM1CalphaFLAG was a gift from Michele Pagano (Addgene plasmid # 236462 ; http://n2t.net/addgene:236462 ; RRID:Addgene_236462)
